>Addgene plasmid #146143 | pT7-EGFP-C1-tubgenomic_D | addgene full sequence | sequence record 358321 | Addgene NGS Result
GAGTTCCGCGTTACATAACTTACGGTAAATGGCCCGCCTGGCTGACCGCCCAACGACCCCCGCCCATTGA
CGTCAATAATGACGTATGTTCCCATAGTAACGCCAATAGGGACTTTCCATTGACGTCAATGGGTGGAGTA
TTTACGGTAAACTGCCCACTTGGCAGTACATCAAGTGTATCATATGCCAAGTACGCCCCCTATTGACGTC
AATGACGGTAAATGGCCCGCCTGGCATTATGCCCAGTACATGACCTTATGGGACTTTCCTACTTGGCAGT
ACATCTACGTATTAGTCATCGCTATTACCATGGTGATGCGGTTTTGGCAGTACATCAATGGGCGTGGATA
GCGGTTTGACTCACGGGGATTTCCAAGTCTCCACCCCATTGACGTCAATGGGAGTTTGTTTTGGCACCAA
AATCAACGGGACTTTCCAAAATGTCGTAACAACTCCGCCCCATTGACGCAAATGGGCGGTAGGCGTGTAC
GGTGGGAGGTCTATATAAGCAGAGCTCTCTGGCTAACTAGAGAACCCACTGCTTACTGGCTTATCGAAAT
TAATACGACTCACTATAGGGAGACCCAAGCTCTAGCGCTACCGGTCGCCACCATGGTGAGCAAGGGCGAG
GAGCTGTTCACCGGGGTGGTGCCCATCCTGGTCGAGCTGGACGGCGACGTAAACGGCCACAAGTTCAGCG
TGTCCGGCGAGGGCGAGGGCGATGCCACCTACGGCAAGCTGACCCTGAAGTTCATCTGCACCACCGGCAA
GCTGCCCGTGCCCTGGCCCACCCTCGTGACCACCCTGACCTACGGCGTGCAGTGCTTCAGCCGCTACCCC
GACCACATGAAGCAGCACGACTTCTTCAAGTCCGCCATGCCCGAAGGCTACGTCCAGGAGCGCACCATCT
TCTTCAAGGACGACGGCAACTACAAGACCCGCGCCGAGGTGAAGTTCGAGGGCGACACCCTGGTGAACCG
CATCGAGCTGAAGGGCATCGACTTCAAGGAGGACGGCAACATCCTGGGGCACAAGCTGGAGTACAACTAC
AACAGCCACAACGTCTATATCATGGCCGACAAGCAGAAGAACGGCATCAAGGTGAACTTCAAGATCCGCC
ACAACATCGAGGACGGCAGCGTGCAGCTCGCCGACCACTACCAGCAGAACACCCCCATCGGCGACGGCCC
CGTGCTGCTGCCCGACAACCACTACCTGAGCACCCAGTCCGCCCTGAGCAAAGACCCCAACGAGAAGCGC
GATCACATGGTCCTGCTGGAGTTCGTGACCGCCGCCGGGATCACTCTCGGCATGGACGAGCTGTACAAGT
CCGGACTCAGATCTCGAGCTCAAGCTTCGAATTCTGCAGTCGACGGTACCATGAGGGAGATCGTGCATTT
ACAGGCTGGACAGTGCGGCAACCAGATTGGTGCCAAGGTAGGAAATGAACAAATTTCATTTTTTATCGTA
ATCTTGTTAAGATTTAGGTTTTTGCGGGAAAAGCTGACACTAATCCTTGCTTGTTTTAGATCCACACTCG
GGAAAATTTAAACTGGCTAATTAATGTTGTGTTTGACTTGACTGTTGCGTTAGTCGTCTTAATATTTGTA
ATAAAAACATGTTTGACTAAACGTCATTTGTCTGAATATGATCCTTAATCTCACCCGCAACAAGTTCTTA
AACGAATAGCCTTTGAAGTCTATTCCTATCGAAGGAAAATGATTGGGTTACTACAAAAATGTCGATTATT
GTAAGAAAGTCATCGTGGTTTGAATGAACTAATGGTGAAACAATGCGTTAGTTTTAGGGTGTTGGCCGCG
CCTGACCGGCGTAGAGTCTGATTCGCAAGGGACTCGACTCACCTGAGCTTGTTTGGAAGAGCCGAGTCTC
GTTCTACAATTGTTGTCACCAGACTGAAAGGCACCGCTGACTCATTTGAACGGTTTGCTCTCGCCAGTTC
GTTTGAGTCGATTTGCTTGAACGAATCACGTGTCGTAATGTGGCCGGTTGTATCTGGTTCAGTGTGTATG
GAAAAGTGCGGGAACGCTAATATCATGACGCATGTTTCCCCCTGGCCTCTTGCATGGACCAAATTCGACT
CATGTCGAAACTTTGAGCGATATCTTGGGTTAATATTCGAGACAATAGTGGAACTGTGATTCGTGCGATT
TTTCTCTAAGCTCGGGTGGCGTAAAATGGCCCCGGTGACTTGGCAATCTCCATTTTACAAGTGTGGAGCC
CACATAACGGGAAGCGCTGGTCATTAAATGTTGGATTAACATTTTTTTTTTACAGAATCTATCACCTTAA
TTTCTAGATTCGGTTTTCTTTGTGGGTCTTAAGCATTAACATGCATTTATGTTCCTCTTGAATCCATCTT
ATTTCAGTTCTGGGAAGTCATTAGTGACGAGCATGGAATTGACCCAACAGGCAGTTACCATGGCGACAGT
GACCTTCAGCTGGACCGAATTAATGTTTATTATAATGAAGCCACAGGTGAGAGTCTAATTACTTTACTAA
TATTTTTCCTTTTTTTAAATTTTTTTATTTATTTATTTTTTAATGTATTTTAATTAAATCTTTATTGTGA
ACCCTGAAATTCTGGAATTTGTATTTTTCTTTAGGTGGAAAGTATGTTCCACGTGCCGTGCTGGTGGATT
TGGAGCCTGGTACAATGGACTCCGTGAGGTCTGGTCCATTTGGTCAGATCTTCGGACCAGACAACTTTGT
GTTCGGTATTTACCTTAATTTTTCACTCTTGCCCTCATTCAGAATCCAGGGTTTTCCCTGCTTAAAGAAT
TGAGGTTTTCCAATGCCATTAAATTTTGTGCCATCTCTGCCTATTAACAGTCACGCCTACTGACAGACCC
CAAGTTATGCTCCTGCACTGGTCGTGTGTTTTAACTATATTCAGTAGTAGCCTCTTTAAACAATATTTTT
TTTGTAAGATTACAGTGTTTTAGCTAGCAAATTTATAACTTGTTAACCCAAGGAAAAACCCTTAGTAAAC
CTCGTTTGTGCTTTTATTTGAGGTAAACTAAAGTAGTTGACAGTCGAACAGAATCTTAAATTTTATTTTT
GTACATTTTTCAAAATTGTACTAGGACTAGAATGGATGTTGAATAATTTTAGAACCAATTTGGTGAGCGG
TTATGATCCACTTCAAATGTTGACTGCTATAAAACATCTGATTTGAATACAATGGATCCTGCAGTTGCTC
CGAACAAAATTTGAATGGCAGATTGTGACCTGATATAGATCTACAGCAATAATCGCATTAAAACCATATT
AACTGGATTTTTTTTCATATGAAGTTTTGGCAGTCTATTCATATTAAAACGATCACTTGGAGACACTTTA
GGATATTTTAGATGAGAAAATACCAATATTTAAAAATTAAATCCACATTTGATTAAATTATCCTAATTTA
AAACAGATGGAAAATTATTTATTTTTAACGGTTGCATTCTCAAAACAAAAAACGTACAAAATCAATCTAT
CAAACAGTCTATAGAACAATACGTGTAATATTTTACACTAATTCCTATCCAGAGAAACAACACCAGGGGC
GTAGCAACTGCAAGGGAACGGTGGAAACGTCCCCCTCACTTTTACAGACCGGCCATTTAGAAACCGATTA
TTTTAAGAATGTAAACTTTTGGATTTCATACAGCTGCACCCTCCGTATATCCTATTTGCATGTATTAACT
GAACTCCTGAATTTCTTATAGGCCAAAGTGGTGCTGGAAACAACTGGGCCAAGGGCCACTACACTGAAGG
AGCTGAGCTGGTTGATTCCGTTCTGGATGTGGTCCGAAAAGAGGCTGAGAGCTGCGACTGTCTGCAGGGC
TTCCAGCTCACTCACTCACTGGGTGGAGGTACAGGGTCTGGTATGGGCACCCTCCTCATTAGCAAAATCC
GCGAGGAGTATCCCGACCGCATCATGAACACCTTCAGCGTGGTGCCCTCTCCTAAAGTCTCGGACACTGT
GGTCGAGCCCTACAACGCCACACTGTCCGTCCATCAGCTAGTAGAGAACACAGACGAGACCTATTGTATT
GATAACGAGGCCCTGTACGATATCTGCTTCCGCACACTCAAACTCACAACCCCCACATACGGAGACCTCA
ACCATCTCGTCTCCGCCACAATGAGCGGTGTGACCACTTGCTTGAGGTTTCCAGGCCAGTTGAACGCTGA
TCTCCGTAAATTGGCGGTCAACATGGTGCCCTTCCCCCGACTGCACTTCTTCATGCCTGGCTTCGCGCCT
CTGACTAGCAGGGGAAGCCAGCAGTATCGTGCACTTACCGTTCCCGAACTCACCCAGCAGATGTTCGATG
CCAAAAACATGATGGCTGCCTGCGACCCACGTCACGGCCGTTATCTGACGGTCGCCGCCGTCTTCCGAGG
TCGCATGTCCATGAAGGAGGTGGACGAGCAGATGCTCAACGTCCAGAACAAGAACAGCAGCTACTTCGTT
GAATGGATCCCAAACAACGTCAAGACCGCCGTCTGCGACATTCCACCACGAGGCCTCAAGATGGCCGCCA
CCTTCATCGGCAACAGCACTGCCATCCAGGAGCTCTTCAAGCGCATCTCAGAGCAGTTCACGGCTATGTT
CAGGCGCAAGGCTTTCCTGCATTGGTACACCGGAGAGGGCATGGATGAGATGGAGTTCACAGAGGCCGAG
AGCAACATGAACGACCTGGTGTCCGAGTACCAGCAGTACCAGGACGCCACCGCTGAAGAGGAAGGGGAGT
TTGAGGAGGAGGGAGAGGAGGAGCTCGCTTAAGGTACCGCGGGCCCGGGATCCACCGGATCTAGATAACT
GATCATAATCAGCCATACCACATTTGTAGAGGTTTTACTTGCTTTAAAAAACCTCCCACACCTCCCCCTG
AACCTGAAACATAAAATGAATGCAATTGTTGTTGTTAACTTGTTTATTGCAGCTTATAATGGTTACAAAT
AAAGCAATAGCATCACAAATTTCACAAATAAAGCATTTTTTTCACTGCATTCTAGTTGTGGTTTGTCCAA
ACTCATCAATGTATCTTAACGCGTAAATTGTAAGCGTTAATATTTTGTTAAAATTCGCGTTAAATTTTTG
TTAAATCAGCTCATTTTTTAACCAATAGGCCGAAATCGGCAAAATCCCTTATAAATCAAAAGAATAGACC
GAGATAGGGT
[37 nt withheld, positions 5191-5227]
AAAGAACGTGGACTCCAACGTCAAAGG
[49 nt withheld, positions 5255-5303]
T
[91 nt withheld, positions 5305-5395]
G
[124 nt withheld, positions 5397-5520]
CAGGTGGCACTTTTCGGGGAAATGTGCGCGGAACCCCTATTTGTTTATTTTTCTAAATACATTCAAATAT
GTATCCGCTCATGAGACAATAACCCTGATAAATGCTTCAATAATATTGAAAAAGGAAGAGTCCTGAGGCG
GAAAGAACCAGCTGTGGAATGTGTGTCAGTTAGGGTGTGGAAAGTCCCCAGGCTCCCCAGCAGGCAGAAG
TATGCAAAGCATGCATCTCAATTAGTCAGCAACCAGGTGTGGAAAGTCCCCAGGCTCCCCAGCAGGCAGA
AGTATGCAAAGCATGCATCTCAATTAGTCAGCAACCATAGTCCCGCCCCTAACTCCGCCCATCCCGCCCC
TAACTCCGCCCAGTTCCGCCCATTCTCCGCCCCATGGCTGACTAATTTTTTTTATTTATGCAGAGGCCGA
GGCCGCCTCGGCCTCTGAGCTATTCCAGAAGTAGTGAGGAGGCTTTTTTGGAGGCCTAGGCTTTTGCAAA
GATCGATCAAGAGACAGGATGAGGATCGTTTCGCATGATTGAACAAGATGGATTGCACGCAGGTTCTCCG
GCCGCTTGGGTGGAGAGGCTATTCGGCTATGACTGGGCACAACAGACAATCGGCTGCTCTGATGCCGCCG
TGTTCCGGCTGTCAGCGCAGGGGCGCCCGGTTCTTTTTGTCAAGACCGACCTGTCCGGTGCCCTGAATGA
ACTGCAAGACGAGGCAGCGCGGCTATCGTGGCTGGCCACGACGGGCGTTCCTTGCGCAGCTGTGCTCGAC
GTTGTCACTGAAGCGGGAAGGGACTGGCTGCTATTGGGCGAAGTGCCGGGGCAGGATCTCCTGTCATCTC
ACCTTGCTCCTGCCGAGAAAGTATCCATCATGGCTGATGCAATGCGGCGGCTGCATACGCTTGATCCGGC
TACCTGCCCATTCGACCACCAAGCGAAACATCGCATCGAGCGAGCACGTACTCGGATGGAAGCCGGTCTT
GTCGATCAGGATGATCTGGACGAAGAGCATCAGGGGCTCGCGCCAGCCGAACTGTTCGCCAGGCTCAAGG
CGAGCATGCCCGACGGCGAGGATCTCGTCGTGACCCATGGCGATGCCTGCTTGCCGAATATCATGGTGGA
AAATGGCCGCTTTTCTGGATTCATCGACTGTGGCCGGCTGGGTGTGGCGGACCGCTATCAGGACATAGCG
TTGGCTACCCGTGATATTGCTGAAGAGCTTGGCGGCGAATGGGCTGACCGCTTCCTCGTGCTTTACGGTA
TCGCCGCTCCCGATTCGCAGCGCATCGCCTTCTATCGCCTTCTTGACGAGTTCTTCTGAGCGGGACTCTG
GGGTTCGAAATGACCGACCAAGCGACGCCCAACCTGCCATCACGAGATTTCGATTCCACCGCCGCCTTCT
ATGAAAGGTTGGGCTTCGGAATCGTTTTCCGGGACGCCGGCTGGATGATCCTCCAGCGCGGGGATCTCAT
GCTGGAGTTCTTCGCCCACCCTAGGGGGAGGCTAACTGAAACACGGAAGGAGACAATACCGGAAGGAACC
CGCGCTATGACGGCAATAAAAAGACAGAATAAAACGCACGGTGTTGGGTCGTTTGTTCATAAACGCGGGG
TTCGGTCCCAGGGCTGGCACTCTGTCGATACCCCACCGAGACCCCATTGGGGCCAATACGCCCGCGTTTC
TTCCTTTTCCCCACCCCACCCCCCAAGTTCGGGTGAAGGCCCAGGGCTCGCAGCCAACGTCGGGGCGGCA
GGCCCTGCCATAGCCTCAGGTTACTCATATATACTTTAGATTGATTTAAAACTTCATTTTTAATTTAAAA
GGATCTAGGTGAAGATCCTTTTTGATAATCTCATGACCAAAATCCCTTAACGTGAGTTTTCGTTCCACTG
AGCGTCAGACCCCGTAGAAAAGATCAAAGGATCTTCTTGAGATCCTTTTTTTCTGCGCGTAATCTGCTGC
TTGCAAACAAAAAAACCACCGCTACCAGCGGTGGTTTGTTTGCCGGATCAAGAGCTACCAACTCTTTTTC
CGAAGGTAACTGGCTTCAGCAGAGCGCAGATACCAAATACTGTTCTTCTAGTGTAGCCGTAGTTAGGCCA
CCACTTCAAGAACTCTGTAGCACCGCCTACATACCTCGCTCTGCTAATCCTGTTACCAGTGGCTGCTGCC
AGTGGCGATAAGTCGTGTCTTACCGGGTTGGACTCAAGACGATAGTTACCGGATAAGGCGCAGCGGTCGG
GCTGAACGGGGGGTTCGTGCACACAGCCCAGCTTGGAGCGAACGACCTACACCGAACTGAGATACCTACA
GCGTGAGCTATGAGAAAGCGCCACGCTTCCCGAAGGGAGAAAGGCGGACAGGTATCCGGTAAGCGGCAGG
GTCGGAACAGGAGAGCGCACGAGGGAGCTTCCAGGGGGAAACGCCTGGTATCTTTATAGTCCTGTCGGGT
TTCGCCACCTCTGACTTGAGCGTCGATTTTTGTGATGCTCGTCAGGGGGGCGGAGCCTATGGAAAAACGC
CAGCAACGCGGCCTTTTTACGGTTCCTGGCCTTTTGCTGGCCTTTTGCTCACATGTTCTTTCCTGCGTTA
TCCCCTGATTCTGTGGATAACCGTATTACCGCCATGCATTAGTTATTAATAGTAATCAATTACGGGGTCA
TTAGTTCATAGCCCATATATG
Features (pLannotate 1.2.2; 23 found; start..end, strand, type, name):
      9..312     +  enhancer       CMV enhancer: human cytomegalovirus immediate early enhancer
    313..516     +  promoter       CMV promoter: human cytomegalovirus (CMV) immediate early promoter
    512..545     +  LTR            5' LTR (truncated) (fragment): truncated 5' long terminal repeat (LTR) from HIV-1
    561..579     +  promoter       T7 promoter: promoter for bacteriophage T7 RNA polymerase
    613..1329    +  CDS            EGFP: EGFP is a basic (constitutively fluorescent) green fluorescent protein published in 1996, derived from Aequorea victoria. It is reported to be a rapidly-maturing weak dimer with moderate acid sensitivity.
   1330..1380    +  misc_feature   MCS (fragment): multiple cloning site
   1381..1437    +  CDS            TUBB4B (fragment): TBB4B_MESAU - Also known as TUBB2C. Experimental evidence at protein level: Swiss-Prot protein existence level 1. Tubulin is the major constituent of microtubules. It binds two moles of GTP, one at an exchangeable site on the beta chain and one at a non-exchangeable site on the alpha chain (By similarity). From Mesocricetus auratus (Golden hamster).
   2385..2498    +  CDS            TUBB4B (fragment): TBB4B_MESAU - Also known as TUBB2C. Experimental evidence at protein level: Swiss-Prot protein existence level 1. Tubulin is the major constituent of microtubules. It binds two moles of GTP, one at an exchangeable site on the beta chain and one at a non-exchangeable site on the alpha chain (By similarity). From Mesocricetus auratus (Golden hamster).
   2541..2564    +  promoter       chicken β-actin promoter (fragment): contains a 21-bp deletion relative to the standard chicken β-actin promoter
   2606..2737    +  CDS            TUBB4B (fragment): TBB4B_MESAU - Also known as TUBB2C. Experimental evidence at protein level: Swiss-Prot protein existence level 1. Tubulin is the major constituent of microtubules. It binds two moles of GTP, one at an exchangeable site on the beta chain and one at a non-exchangeable site on the alpha chain (By similarity). From Mesocricetus auratus (Golden hamster).
   3722..4789    +  CDS            TUBB4B (fragment): TBB4B_HUMAN - Also known as TUBB2C. Experimental evidence at protein level: Swiss-Prot protein existence level 1. Tubulin is the major constituent of microtubules. It binds two moles of GTP, one at an exchangeable site on the beta chain and one at a non-exchangeable site on the alpha chain. From Homo sapiens (Human).
   4793..4818    +  misc_feature   MCS (fragment): multiple cloning site
   4830..4914    +  CDS            large T antigen (fragment): large T antigen from SV40 (simian virus 40)
   4937..5058    +  polyA_signal   SV40 poly(A) signal: SV40 polyadenylation signal
   5092..5520    -  rep_origin     f1 ori (sequence partly withheld): f1 bacteriophage origin of replication; arrow indicates direction of (+) strand synthesis
   5547..5651    +  promoter       AmpR promoter: bla
   5653..6010    +  promoter       SV40 promoter: SV40 enhancer and early promoter
   6045..6839    +  CDS            NeoR/KanR: aminoglycoside phosphotransferase from Tn5; aph(3')-II (or nptII); confers resistance to neomycin, kanamycin, and G418 (Geneticin®)
   6860..7012    +  CDS            ble (fragment): BLE_KLEPN - Experimental evidence at protein level: Swiss-Prot protein existence level 1. Binding protein with a strong affinity to the bleomycin family of antibiotics. Binds to CL990; an antimitotic-antibiotic compound. From Klebsiella pneumoniae.
   7071..7118    +  polyA_signal   HSV TK poly(A) signal: herpes simplex virus thymidine kinase polyadenylation signal (Cole and Stacy, 1985)
   7209..7225    -  polyA_signal   bGH poly(A) signal (fragment): bovine growth hormone polyadenylation signal
   7447..8035    +  rep_origin     ori: high-copy-number ColE1/pMB1/pBR322/pUC origin of replication
   8150..8201    +  enhancer       CMV enhancer (fragment): human cytomegalovirus immediate early enhancer
