[The description below was written by a language model from this plasmid's Addgene catalogue record and pLannotate feature annotations shown in this document.]
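Description:
pT7-EGFP-C1-tubgenomic_D is an 8.2 kb mammalian expression plasmid. The catalogue lists its backbone as unknown, but its name and feature layout match an EGFP-C1-type vector with an added T7 promoter. It replicates in E. coli at high copy from a ColE1/pUC-type origin and also carries an f1 origin for single-stranded DNA production. Selection relies on a single Tn5 NeoR/KanR gene placed behind tandem bacterial (AmpR-type) and SV40 early promoters and terminated by the HSV TK poly(A) signal. This gene gives kanamycin resistance in bacteria and G418 resistance in transfected mammalian cells.

The expression cassette is driven by the CMV immediate-early enhancer and promoter. A T7 promoter sits just upstream of the coding region, which would also allow in vitro transcription with T7 RNA polymerase. EGFP is followed by a remnant of the multiple cloning site and then the insert, a zebrafish (Danio rerio) tubulin genomic fragment, so the protein would be expressed as an N-terminal EGFP fusion. The annotation tool detected four separate coding segments with homology to beta-tubulin (matched to mammalian TUBB4B entries), separated by unannotated stretches. This pattern is consistent with a genomic, intron-containing gene of four exons rather than a cDNA. The cassette ends at the SV40 poly(A) signal. Several very short hits, namely the HIV-1 LTR, chicken β-actin promoter, ble, bGH poly(A) and large T antigen fragments, are probably annotation artefacts or backbone remnants rather than functional parts.

The record gives the purpose only as mammalian expression of the tubulin genomic sequence. The associated publication concerns nonsense-mediated mRNA decay in zebrafish, so a spliced reporter role is plausible, but the record does not state this, nor does it explain the "_D" suffix.
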