Addgene plasmid #146143: pT7-EGFP-C1-tubgenomic_D
Purpose: Mammalian Expression of tubgenomic
Depositing lab: Elisa Izaurralde. Depositing organization: Max Planck Institute for Developmental Biology. Publication: Nonsense-mediated mRNA decay effectors are essential for zebrafish embryonic development and survival. Wittkopp N, Huntzinger E, Weiler C, Saulière J, Schmidt S, Sonawane M, Izaurralde E. Mol Cell Biol. 2009 Jul . 29(13):3517-28. 10.1128/MCB.00177-09 PubMed 19414594.
Backbone
  Vector backbone: Unknown
  Vector type: Mammalian Expression
Growth in bacteria
  Bacterial resistance: Kanamycin, 50 μg/mL
  Growth temperature: 37°C
  Growth strain: DH5alpha
  Copy number: High Copy
Gene/Insert
  Gene/Insert name: tubgenomic
  Species: D. rerio (zebrafish)
  Cloning method: Unknown
Terms and licenses: Academic/Nonprofit Terms; Industry Terms: Not Available to Industry
Depositor comments: genomic DNA extracted from NCBI Sequence: NW_003335288.1, close to Danio rerio strain Nadia NCBI: LR812582.1. Plasmids from this collection were made available to the research community and donated after the lab closed. Please note that the sequence provided by the depositing laboratory may be theoretical/predicted or based on Sanger sequencing results. There may be discrepancies between sequencing results obtained by Addgene and the depositor sequence. If an Addgene verified sequence is not available, please contact before placing your order to request that our lab fully sequence the plasmid.
How to cite: pT7-EGFP-C1-tubgenomic_D was a gift from Elisa Izaurralde (Addgene plasmid # 146143 ; http://n2t.net/addgene:146143 ; RRID:Addgene_146143)
